Addgene plasmid #99720: pRK5 HA-RagC(Q120L)
Purpose: Mammalian expression of HA-RagC(Q120L)
Depositing lab: David Sabatini & Kuang Shen. Depositing organization: Whitehead Institute for Biomedical Research. Publication: Intersubunit Crosstalk in the Rag GTPase Heterodimer Enables mTORC1 to Respond Rapidly to Amino Acid Availability. Shen K, Choe A, Sabatini DM. Mol Cell. 2017 Oct 17. pii: S1097-2765(17)30704-9. doi: 10.1016/j.molcel.2017.09.026. PubMed 29056322.
Backbone
  Vector backbone: pRK5
Growth in bacteria
  Bacterial resistance: Ampicillin, 100 μg/mL
  Growth temperature: 37°C
  Growth strain: DH5alpha
  Copy number: High Copy
Gene/Insert
  Gene/Insert name: RagC
  Mutation: Q120L
  Entrez Gene: RRAGC (a.k.a. GTR2, RAGC, TIB929)
  Promoter: CMV
  Tag / fusion protein: HA (N terminal on backbone)
  Cloning method: Unknown
  Sequencing primers: 5′ ATT TAG GTG ACA CTA TAG
Terms and licenses: Academic/Nonprofit Terms; Industry Terms: Not Available to Industry
How to cite: pRK5 HA-RagC(Q120L) was a gift from David Sabatini & Kuang Shen (Addgene plasmid # 99720 ; http://n2t.net/addgene:99720 ; RRID:Addgene_99720)
