[The description below was written by a language model from this plasmid's Addgene catalogue record and pLannotate feature annotations shown in this document.]
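Description:
pRK5 HA-RagC(Q120L) is a 5,965 nt mammalian expression plasmid built on the pRK5 backbone for producing an HA-tagged point mutant of human RagC (RRAGC). It is propagated in E. coli as a high-copy plasmid through a ColE1/pUC-type origin and selected with ampicillin via the β-lactamase gene. An M13 phage origin is also annotated, along with several backbone remnants that have no evident role in the construct's use. These include lac promoter/operator elements and fragments of lacZα, lacI, rop and bom. No mammalian selection marker is annotated, which suits the plasmid to transient transfection.

The expression cassette consists of the human cytomegalovirus immediate-early enhancer and promoter, a fragment of CMV intron A, and an SP6 promoter that serves as a sequencing primer site and could support in vitro transcription. The RRAGC coding sequence follows and is terminated by an SV40 polyadenylation signal, with an SV40 enhancer/early promoter region lying downstream. The catalogue entry states that an HA epitope is fused to the N terminus from the backbone. The feature table does not annotate the tag itself, though there is an unannotated gap just upstream of the RRAGC open reading frame. The short "IgH signal sequence" fragment called in this leader region is an automated annotation whose significance the record does not explain.

RagC is a guanine nucleotide-binding protein that heterodimerises with RagA or RagB and helps recruit mTORC1 to lysosomes in response to amino acids. The record does not state the biochemical consequence of Q120L. The associated publication concerns crosstalk between Rag heterodimer subunits, so the plasmid is suited to expressing and detecting or immunoprecipitating this mutant in studies of amino acid signalling to mTORC1.
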