Features (pLannotate 1.2.2; 20 found; start..end, strand, type, name):
      1..22      +  protein_bind   CAP binding site: CAP binding activates transcription in the presence of cAMP. E. coli catabolite activator protein
     37..67      +  promoter       lac promoter: promoter for the E. coli lac operon
     75..91      +  protein_bind   lac operator: The lac repressor binds to the lac operator to inhibit transcription in E. coli. This inhibition can be relieved by adding lactose or isopropyl-β-D-thiogalactopyranoside (IPTG). lac repressor encoded by lacI
    144..523     +  enhancer       CMV enhancer: human cytomegalovirus immediate early enhancer
    524..727     +  promoter       CMV promoter: human cytomegalovirus (CMV) immediate early promoter
    863..906     +  intron         CMV intron (fragment): modified intron A from human cytomegalovirus
    958..976     +  promoter       SP6 promoter: promoter for bacteriophage SP6 RNA polymerase
    980..1017    +  CDS            IgH signal sequence (fragment): signal sequence from the mouse immunoglobulin heavy chain variable region
   1162..2358    +  CDS            RRAGC: RRAGC_HUMAN - Experimental evidence at protein level: Swiss-Prot protein existence level 1. Guanine nucleotide-binding protein that plays a crucial role in the cellular response to amino acid availability through regulation of the mTORC1 signaling cascade (PubMed:20381137, PubMed:27234373, PubMed:24095279). Forms heterodimeric Rag complexes with RRAGA or RRAGB and cycles between an inactive GTP-bound and an active GDP-bound form (PubMed:24095279). In its active form participates in the relocalization of mTORC1 to the lysosomes and its subsequent activation by the GTPase RHEB (PubMed:20381137,
   2408..2542    +  polyA_signal   SV40 poly(A) signal: SV40 polyadenylation signal
   2611..2968    +  promoter       SV40 promoter: SV40 enhancer and early promoter
   2987..3141    +  CDS            lacZα (fragment): LacZα fragment of β-galactosidase; lacZ fragment
   3147..3198    -  misc_feature   bom (fragment): basis of mobility region from pBR322
   3217..3597    +  rep_origin     M13 ori (sequence partly withheld): M13 bacteriophage origin of replication; arrow indicates direction of (+) strand synthesis
   3673..3722    -  misc_feature   bom (fragment): basis of mobility region from pBR322
   3824..3859    -  CDS            rop (fragment): Rop protein, which maintains plasmids at low copy number; rop
   3954..4058    +  promoter       AmpR promoter: bla
   4059..4919    +  CDS            AmpR: β-lactamase; bla; confers resistance to ampicillin, carbenicillin, and related antibiotics
   5090..5678    +  rep_origin     ori: high-copy-number ColE1/pMB1/pBR322/pUC origin of replication
   5861..5953    +  CDS            lacI (fragment): lac repressor; lacI; The lac repressor binds to the lac operator to inhibit transcription in E. coli. This inhibition can be relieved by adding lactose or isopropyl-β-D-thiogalactopyranoside (IPTG).
>Addgene plasmid #99720 | pRK5 HA-RagC(Q120L) | addgene full sequence | sequence record 197062 | Addgene NGS Result
TAATGTGAGTTAGCTCACTCATTAGGCACCCCAGGCTTTACACTTTATGCTTCCGGCTCGTATGTTGTGT
GGAATTGTGAGCGGATAACAATTTCACACAGGAAACAGCTATGACATGATTACGAATTAATTCGAGCTCG
CCCGACATTGATTATTGACTAGTTATTAATAGTAATCAATTACGGGGTCATTAGTTCATAGCCCATATAT
GGAGTTCCGCGTTACATAACTTACGGTAAATGGCCCGCCTGGCTGACCGCCCAACGACCCCCGCCCATTG
ACGTCAATAATGACGTATGTTCCCATAGTAACGCCAATAGGGACTTTCCATTGACGTCAATGGGTGGAGT
ATTTACGGTAAACTGCCCACTTGGCAGTACATCAAGTGTATCATATGCCAAGTACGCCCCCTATTGACGT
CAATGACGGTAAATGGCCCGCCTGGCATTATGCCCAGTACATGACCTTATGGGACTTTCCTACTTGGCAG
TACATCTACGTATTAGTCATCGCTATTACCATGGTGATGCGGTTTTGGCAGTACATCAATGGGCGTGGAT
AGCGGTTTGACTCACGGGGATTTCCAAGTCTCCACCCCATTGACGTCAATGGGAGTTTGTTTTGGCACCA
AAATCAACGGGACTTTCCAAAATGTCGTAACAACTCCGCCCCATTGACGCAAATGGGCGGTAGGCGTGTA
CGGTGGGAGGTCTATATAAGCAGAGCTCGTTTAGTGAACCGTCAGATCGCCTGGAGACGCCATCCACGCT
GTTTTGACCTCCATAGAAGACACCGGGACCGATCCAGCCTCCGCGGCCGGGAACGGTGCATTGGAACGCG
GATTCCCCGTGCCAAGAGTGACGTAAGTACCGCCTATAGAGTCTATAGGCCCACCCCCTTGGCTTCGTTA
GAACGCGGCTACAATTAATACATAACCTTATGTATCATACACATACGATTTAGGTGACACTATAGAATAA
CATCCACTTTGCCTTTCTCTCCACAGGTGTCCACTCCCAGGTCCAACTGCACCTCGGTTCTATCGATTGA
ATTCCCGAACCGACAGTCGGTCTCTTCACCAAGGCCATTCGCGCCACCATGGGCTACCCCTATGATGTGC
CTGACTACGCAGATCTCAATGGTGGTGGTGGTGGGTCGACGATGTCCCTGCAGTACGGGGCGGAGGAGAC
GCCCCTCGCCGGCAGTTACGGCGCGGCCGATTCGTTTCCAAAGGACTTCGGCTACGGCGTGGAGGAGGAG
GAAGAGGAGGCGGCGGCGGCGGGCGGAGGGGTTGGGGCAGGGGCAGGCGGTGGCTGTGGTCCGGGGGGCG
CTGACAGCTCCAAGCCGAGGATTCTGCTCATGGGACTCCGGCGCAGCGGCAAGTCCTCCATCCAGAAGGT
GGTGTTTCATAAGATGTCACCCAACGAGACCCTCTTTTTGGAAAGTACCAACAAGATTTATAAGGATGAC
ATTTCCAATAGCTCCTTTGTGAATTTCCAGATATGGGATTTTCCTGGGCTGATGGACTTTTTTGACCCAA
CCTTTGACTATGAGATGATCTTCAGGGGAACAGGAGCATTGATATACGTCATTGACGCACAGGATGACTA
CATGGAGGCTTTAACAAGACTTCACATTACTGTTTCTAAAGCCTACAAAGTTAACCCAGACATGAATTTT
GAGGTTTTTATTCACAAAGTTGATGGTCTGTCTGATGATCACAAAATAGAAACACAGAGGGACATTCATC
AAAGGGCCAATGATGACCTTGCAGATGCTGGGCTAGAAAAACTCCATCTTAGCTTTTATCTGACTAGTAT
CTATGACCATTCAATATTTGAAGCCTTTAGTAAGGTGGTGCAGAAACTCATTCCACAACTGCCGACCTTG
GAAAACCTATTAAATATCTTTATATCAAATTCAGGTATTGAAAAAGCTTTTCTCTTTGATGTTGTCAGCA
AAATCTACATTGCAACAGACAGTTCCCCTGTGGATATGCAATCTTATGAACTTTGCTGTGACATGATCGA
TGTTGTAATTGATGTGTCTTGTATATATGGGTTAAAGGAAGATGGAAGTGGAAGTGCTTATGACAAAGAA
TCTATGGCAATTATCAAGCTGAATAATACAACTGTCCTTTATTTAAAGGAGGTGACTAAATTTTTGGCAC
TGGTCTGCATTCTAAGGGAAGAAAGCTTTGAAAGAAAAGGTTTAATAGACTACAACTTCCACTGTTTCCG
AAAAGCTATTCATGAGGTTTTTGAGGTGGGTGTGACTTCTCACAGGAGCTGTGGTCACCAGACTAGTGCC
TCCAGTCTGAAAGCGCTGACACACAATGGCACGCCACGAAACGCCATCTAGGCGGCCGCTAAGTAAGTAA
GGATCCCCAGCTTGGCCGCCATGGCCCAACTTGTTTATTGCAGCTTATAATGGTTACAAATAAAGCAATA
GCATCACAAATTTCACAAATAAAGCATTTTTTTCACTGCATTCTAGTTGTGGTTTGTCCAAACTCATCAA
TGTATCTTATCATGTCTGGATCGGGAATTAATTCGGCGCAGCACCATGGCCTGAAATAACCTCTGAAAGA
GGAACTTGGTTAGGTACCTTCTGAGGCGGAAAGAACCAGCTGTGGAATGTGTGTCAGTTAGGGTGTGGAA
AGTCCCCAGGCTCCCCAGCAGGCAGAAGTATGCAAAGCATGCATCTCAATTAGTCAGCAACCAGGTGTGG
AAAGTCCCCAGGCTCCCCAGCAGGCAGAAGTATGCAAAGCATGCATCTCAATTAGTCAGCAACCATAGTC
CCGCCCCTAACTCCGCCCATCCCGCCCCTAACTCCGCCCAGTTCCGCCCATTCTCCGCCCCATGGCTGAC
TAATTTTTTTTATTTATGCAGAGGCCGAGGCCGCCTCGGCCTCTGAGCTATTCCAGAAGTAGTGAGGAGG
CTTTTTTGGAGGCCTAGGCTTTTGCAAAAAGCTGTTAACAGCTTGGCACTGGCCGTCGTTTTACAACGTC
GTGACTGGGAAAACCCTGGCGTTACCCAACTTAATCGCCTTGCAGCACATCCCCCTTTCGCCAGCTGGCG
TAATAGCGAAGAGGCCCGCACCGATCGCCCTTCCCAACAGTTGCGCAGCCTGAATGGCGAATGGCGCCTG
ATGCGGTATTTTCTCCTTACGCATCTGTGCGGTATTTCACACCGCATA
[142 nt withheld, positions 3199-3340]
C
[141 nt withheld, positions 3342-3482]
CCTTTGACGTTGGAGTCCACGTTCTTT
[37 nt withheld, positions 3510-3546]
ACCCTATCTCGGGCTATTCTTTTGATTTATAAGGGATTTTGCCGATTTCGGCCTATTGGTTAAAAAATGA
GCTGATTTAACAAAAATTTAACGCGAATTTTAACAAAATATTAACGTTTACAATTTTATGGTGCACTCTC
AGTACAATCTGCTCTGATGCCGCATAGTTAAGCCAGCCCCGACACCCGCCAACACCCGCTGACGCGCCCT
GACGGGCTTGTCTGCTCCCGGCATCCGCTTACAGACAAGCTGTGACCGTCTCCGGGAGCTGCATGTGTCA
GAGGTTTTCACCGTCATCACCGAAACGCGCGAGACGAAAGGGCCTCGTGATACGCCTATTTTTATAGGTT
AATGTCATGATAATAATGGTTTCTTAGACGTCAGGTGGCACTTTTCGGGGAAATGTGCGCGGAACCCCTA
TTTGTTTATTTTTCTAAATACATTCAAATATGTATCCGCTCATGAGACAATAACCCTGATAAATGCTTCA
ATAATATTGAAAAAGGAAGAGTATGAGTATTCAACATTTCCGTGTCGCCCTTATTCCCTTTTTTGCGGCA
TTTTGCCTTCCTGTTTTTGCTCACCCAGAAACGCTGGTGAAAGTAAAAGATGCTGAAGATCAGTTGGGTG
CACGAGTGGGTTACATCGAACTGGATCTCAACAGCGGTAAGATCCTTGAGAGTTTTCGCCCCGAAGAACG
TTTTCCAATGATGAGCACTTTTAAAGTTCTGCTATGTGGCGCGGTATTATCCCGTATTGACGCCGGGCAA
GAGCAACTCGGTCGCCGCATACACTATTCTCAGAATGACTTGGTTGAGTACTCACCAGTCACAGAAAAGC
ATCTTACGGATGGCATGACAGTAAGAGAATTATGCAGTGCTGCCATAACCATGAGTGATAACACTGCGGC
CAACTTACTTCTGACAACGATCGGAGGACCGAAGGAGCTAACCGCTTTTTTGCACAACATGGGGGATCAT
GTAACTCGCCTTGATCGTTGGGAACCGGAGCTGAATGAAGCCATACCAAACGACGAGCGTGACACCACGA
TGCCTGTAGCAATGGCAACAACGTTGCGCAAACTATTAACTGGCGAACTACTTACTCTAGCTTCCCGGCA
ACAATTAATAGACTGGATGGAGGCGGATAAAGTTGCAGGACCACTTCTGCGCTCGGCCCTTCCGGCTGGC
TGGTTTATTGCTGATAAATCTGGAGCCGGTGAGCGTGGGTCTCGCGGTATCATTGCAGCACTGGGGCCAG
ATGGTAAGCCCTCCCGTATCGTAGTTATCTACACGACGGGGAGTCAGGCAACTATGGATGAACGAAATAG
ACAGATCGCTGAGATAGGTGCCTCACTGATTAAGCATTGGTAACTGTCAGACCAAGTTTACTCATATATA
CTTTAGATTGATTTAAAACTTCATTTTTAATTTAAAAGGATCTAGGTGAAGATCCTTTTTGATAATCTCA
TGACCAAAATCCCTTAACGTGAGTTTTCGTTCCACTGAGCGTCAGACCCCGTAGAAAAGATCAAAGGATC
TTCTTGAGATCCTTTTTTTCTGCGCGTAATCTGCTGCTTGCAAACAAAAAAACCACCGCTACCAGCGGTG
GTTTGTTTGCCGGATCAAGAGCTACCAACTCTTTTTCCGAAGGTAACTGGCTTCAGCAGAGCGCAGATAC
CAAATACTGTTCTTCTAGTGTAGCCGTAGTTAGGCCACCACTTCAAGAACTCTGTAGCACCGCCTACATA
CCTCGCTCTGCTAATCCTGTTACCAGTGGCTGCTGCCAGTGGCGATAAGTCGTGTCTTACCGGGTTGGAC
TCAAGACGATAGTTACCGGATAAGGCGCAGCGGTCGGGCTGAACGGGGGGTTCGTGCACACAGCCCAGCT
TGGAGCGAACGACCTACACCGAACTGAGATACCTACAGCGTGAGCTATGAGAAAGCGCCACGCTTCCCGA
AGGGAGAAAGGCGGACAGGTATCCGGTAAGCGGCAGGGTCGGAACAGGAGAGCGCACGAGGGAGCTTCCA
GGGGGAAACGCCTGGTATCTTTATAGTCCTGTCGGGTTTCGCCACCTCTGACTTGAGCGTCGATTTTTGT
GATGCTCGTCAGGGGGGCGGAGCCTATGGAAAAACGCCAGCAACGCGGCCTTTTTACGGTTCCTGGCCTT
TTGCTGGCCTTTTGCTCACATGTTCTTTCCTGCGTTATCCCCTGATTCTGTGGATAACCGTATTACCGCC
TTTGAGTGAGCTGATACCGCTCGCCGCAGCCGAACGACCGAGCGCAGCGAGTCAGTGAGCGAGGAAGCGG
AAGAGCGCCCAATACGCAAACCGCCTCTCCCCGCGCGTTGGCCGATTCATTAATGCAGCTGGCACGACAG
GTTTCCCGACTGGAAAGCGGGCAGTGAGCGCAACGCAAT
